>Addgene plasmid #187843 | pVoPo-mNG | addgene full sequence | sequence record 406780 | Addgene NGS Result
TAAATTTCGTGAACAGAAATAGGCTTTTTTTTGATTTGCTTTCTTTTCTAAGTCTTTCACAAAATACTTC
GTTATATACACCCCCACAGCTTCATTTTTAACAGTTTCTTTAATCTTATTTATTTTTATAAATCCATTCG
CCCACAATTCCCCAAGCTTCTTATTATCTATATATGGGACCGAGAACAGCACCAAATGATAATGGATTGC
TCCCCTCTGCTGGAGTTCCCAAGTTGCAATATATTTAAGCTGTTGATTTTTCAAGTACCTTTTCAATCTC
TTAATAAATAAAGTAAATTCACGATTTGCCCTTTCTATATCCTGTATATTTTCTTTAAAAGTAAGAGTTA
AAAAGGTACTTTTATCATCATAATTACAATCAATTATCCTTTTTATTTCAAATCGCTTGTCCTGGTAATA
TGCTTTCCTTCGTTGCATACTTTCAGCTTTTTCAATGCTACTTAATTCTTCAAAATCTCTTCTTTTTCTT
CCTGGTCTTCTTTTAAAGTCAAAAGCAGTTAAAGCATCAATATTGAAAATGTATTCAGTTATATTTTTTG
ATTTTATTTCTTTAGTGTTATAAAATTTCAACTCAATAAATTCCCCCTTTATTAATCTGCATAATCTTTT
TTATAATGTCCTTTACAACCTAATATTCTTAATCTATCATTTTTTAAGTCATAAATTAGTCTATGTTCAT
CACTTATTCTTCTGCTATAAATAGCCCTATTTTTAAAATGTTTTAATCTCTCAGGCTTACCAGTACCGCG
GCCGCTCCAGTAATGACCTCAGAACTCCATCTGGATTTGTTCAGAACGCTCGGTTGCCGCCGGGCGTTTT
TTATTGGTGAGAATCCAAGCACTAGTCATGACCAAAATCCCTTAACGTGAGTTTTCGTTCCACTGAGCGT
CAGACCCCGTAGAAAAGATCAAAGGATCTTCTTGAGATCCTTTTTTTCTGCGCGTAATCTGCTGCTTGCA
AACAAAAAAACCACCGCTACCAGCGGTGGTTTGTTTGCCGGATCAAGAGCTACCAACTCTTTTTCCGAAG
GTAACTGGCTTCAGCAGAGCGCAGATACCAAATACTGTCCTTCTAGTGTAGCCGTAGTTAGGCCACCACT
TCAAGAACTCTGTAGCACCGCCTACATACCTCGCTCTGCTAATCCTGTTACCAGTGGCTGCTGCCAGTGG
CGATAAGTCGTGTCTTACCGGGTTGGACTCAAGACGATAGTTACCGGATAAGGCGCAGCGGTCGGGCTGA
ACGGGGGGTTCGTGCACACAGCCCAGCTTGGAGCGAACGACCTACACCGAACTGAGATACCTACAGCGTG
AGCTATGAGAAAGCGCCACGCTTCCCGAAGGGAGAAAGGCGGACAGGTATCCGGTAAGCGGCAGGGTCGG
AACAGGAGAGCGCACGAGGGAGCTTCCAGGGGGAAACGCCTGGTATCTTTTAGTCCTGTCGGGTTTCGCC
ACCTCTGACTTGAGCGTCGATTTTTGTGATGCTCGTCAGGGGGGCGGAGCCTATGGAAAAACGCCAGCAA
CGCGGCCTTTTTACGGTTCCTGGCTAAAAAAAATAAAAATATTGAAAAAACTTAGAAAATATAATAGAAT
TAAGTAGTTTAATAATTTAAGGGAGGAGAATAAATGGTTTCTAAAGGAGAAGAAGATAATATGGCATCAT
TACCTGCAACTCATGAATTACACATTTTTGGTTCAATAAATGGTGTTGATTTTGATATGGTAGGACAAGG
AACAGGAAATCCTAATGATGGATATGAAGAACTTAATCTAAAGAGTACTAAAGGAGATTTACAATTTTCA
CCATGGATTTTAGTTCCACATATAGGATATGGATTTCATCAGTATTTACCTTATCCTGATGGAATGTCAC
CTTTTCAAGCTGCTATGGTAGATGGTAGTGGATATCAAGTTCATAGAACTATGCAATTTGAAGATGGAGC
TTCTTTAACTGTTAATTACAGATATACATATGAAGGATCTCATATAAAAGGAGAAGCACAAGTTAAAGGA
ACAGGTTTTCCAGCAGATGGTCCAGTTATGACAAATTCTTTAACTGCAGCAGATTGGTGTAGATCAAAAA
AGACATATCCTAATGACAAAACAATAATTAGTACATTTAAATGGAGTTATACTACTGGAAATGGTAAAAG
ATATAGATCTACAGCAAGAACTACATATACTTTTGCAAAACCAATGGCTGCTAATTATCTTAAGAATCAA
CCAATGTATGTATTCAGAAAAACAGAACTTAAACATTCTAAAACAGAGTTAAACTTCAAAGAATGGCAAA
AAGCTTTTACTGATGTTATGGGAATGGATGAATTGTACAAATAAAGGATCCTATAAGTTTTAATAAAACT
TTAAATAGAAAAAGGCTTCTCTCATGAGAAGTCTTTTTTATTTAAAATAAATATAAAATAAAATAGAGGC
TATAAATAGCCTCTATTTTATGTGAGAAATCCCTAAATAAAAAGATGCCAGTGTGCTGGAATTCGCCCTT
AGGCTGCGCTAGGGACCTCTTTAGCTCCCTTTTGCTGGCGAATTCTTATGGATTTTAGGGTAACAAAAAA
CACCGTATTTCTACGATGTTTTTGCTTAAATACTTGTTTTTAGTTACAGACAAACCTGAAGTTAACTATT
TATCAATTCCTGCAATTCGTTTACAAAACGGCAAATGTGAAATCCGTCACATACTGCGTGATGAACTTGA
ATTGCCAAAGGAAGTATAATTTTGTTATCTTCTTTATAATATTTCCCCATAGTAAAAATAGGAATCAAAT
AATCATATCCTTTCTGCAAATTCAGATTAAAGCCATCGAAGGTTGACCACGGTATCATAGATACATTAAA
AATGTTTTCCGGAGCATTTGGCTTTCCTTCCATTCTATGATTGTTTCCATACCGTTGCGTATCACTTTCA
TAATCTGCTAAAAATGATTTAAAGTCAGACTTACACTCAGTCCAAAGGCTGGAAAATGTTTCAGTATCAT
TGTGAAATATTGTATAGCTTGGTATCATCTCATCATATATCCCCAATTCACCATCTTGATTGATTGCCGT
CCTAAACTCTGAATGGCGGTTTACAATCATTGCAATATAATAAAGCATTGCAGGATATAGTTTCATTCCC
TTTTCCTTTATTTGTGTGATATCCACTTTAACGGTCATGCTGTAGGTACAAGGTACACTTGCAAAGTAGT
GGTCAAAATACTCTTTTCTGTTCCAACTATTTTTATCAATTTTTTCAAATACCATTTAAAATTACCTCCT
TAAAATATACTGCTTTAATTGTATAATTTTAGCTAATTATTGTCAAGTATTTTTAAAGTTATGTAAATTT
TTTACTTATATTTTATCGATCGTTCTAGATATTCTTTTTTAAACTTTTCAAATGCTTCAAATTCTACATC
TGCAACTTCTACATCTTTTCCAGTATTTCCAAACTTCACACAATTTTTGTAAACATTTCTTAATTTTTCC
AAGTATTCTATGTCTTCCTTTTCTTCTTTAACATACTCTTGTAACTGTGTCATCAAATTAGTTTTGTCTT
CCACATTCCCCCTTTTTCTTGTAATTGCCTTATTTAATTCTTCAAATCTTATTGTTTTCATTTTATTGTA
CCTCCAATTTTTTTATATATCTATGTTAAAAAACATATTGACAATTGATTAAAACAATGATATTATGGTC
GGTTGAGCTCATTGAGCTGAGTGCAGACTTTCCCCCTTGTAAAAAGGGGAAAAAACGATTGATAATGATA
CAATGGTCGTATATCGCTATGTTCGCATCGTTTAACTTACTTTATCGCATATTTAATTATATGCCAGTGT
TAGCCCTGCCCAACACCTAGAGTTTTAGCTTACTTTCTAAATTATAACCCTAATAAAGTACCCACTCAGA
GCACCTCCAAGACTTTTAAAGGTAGCCTCGCACCTTGCTACAATTCATAATACCACCATTACGGTGCTAT
ACCGTTTCGAGCAGAACGGCTATACATACGAATTTATCTTATGTATAAAATTTGTTACAAATATAATAGT
AAGTTTTTTTTATATAAAAAAGCAGATCGCTTTTATTTTTTTTGCAACCTGCTTCACAACTCATTTTTTT
ACTTTAGTAAATAAATCCTTTACATCTTTTAAAAAATATGGTATATTAAGTCAAAGCAGGCATAACATAT
ATGTTATGTTTTATAGTAAAAATGGACTATTCAACTATTTAAAAAATGGTAGAATACAAATAATTTTCCT
GGCAGTCAATTATTTTTTAAAAATTTTTACTATTATATTTTTAAATTTTAAATTTTAGATAGAGTTATTT
GGCGATAACTCTTTTTGTCTTACTTCTGAGTTTAGCATATTTTTTTTGTTTTGTAAATCCATTTCTTTAT
TTTTCTTTACAACATAAACTTTTTTTACTTCTCTATAAATCTTCTCACCAGTTGAAACATCAATTTCTAA
CAGTTCTCTAGCAATAAAATTTTTAATATAGAGTAAATCTTTTTCATCTGTAAGTATATCATTCATTTCA
TCAAAATCCAACTTTTTTTTGGTTTCTTTTGGTTTTAT
Features (pLannotate 1.2.2; 6 found; start..end, strand, type, name):
    633..767     -  CDS            yoeB (fragment): YOEB_ECOLI - Experimental evidence at protein level: Swiss-Prot protein existence level 1. Also shown in vitro to be a translation initiation blocker. Binds to the 70S ribosome and 50S ribosomal subunit; binding is inhibited by hygromycin A and tetracycline, both of which bind to the 30S subunit in the A site. Thus YoeB is located at the interface between 50S and 30S ribosomes and interacts with the A site where it cleaves mRNA, blocking translation initiation. From Escherichia coli (strain K12).
    810..844     +  terminator     lambda t0 terminator: minimal transcription terminator from phage lambda (Scholtissek and Grosse, 1987)
    942..1529    +  rep_origin     ori: high-copy-number ColE1/pMB1/pBR322/pUC origin of replication
   1644..2351    +  CDS            mNeonGreen: mNeonGreen is a basic (constitutively fluorescent) green/yellow fluorescent protein published in 2013, derived from Branchiostoma lanceolatum. It is reported to be a very rapidly-maturing monomer with moderate acid sensitivity.
   2655..3275    -  CDS            catP: CAT2_CLOPF - Protein inferred from homology: Swiss-Prot protein existence level 3. This enzyme is an effector of chloramphenicol resistance in bacteria. From Clostridium perfringens.
   3814..4068    -  ncRNA          ARRPOF: Accession: RF02933 - ARRPOF RNA
