[The description below was written by a language model from this plasmid's Addgene catalogue record and pLannotate feature annotations shown in this document.]
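Description:
pVoPo-mNG is a bacterial expression plasmid built on the pVoPo-00 backbone and designed to give constitutive production of the green/yellow fluorescent protein mNeonGreen in the anaerobe Fusobacterium nucleatum. The sequenced plasmid is about 4.6 kb. It behaves as a shuttle-type vector. A ColE1/pUC-family origin supports replication in E. coli cloning strains, and a catP gene (a chloramphenicol acetyltransferase of Clostridium perfringens type) provides chloramphenicol resistance for selection. The catalogue lists the copy number as unknown, although this type of origin is usually high-copy in E. coli.

The payload is a synthetic mNeonGreen open reading frame of roughly 710 bp, codon-optimized for F. nucleatum and placed just downstream of the E. coli origin. The record calls expression constitutive, but neither the catalogue fields nor the automated annotation identify the promoter driving it. A minimal phage lambda t0 terminator lies upstream of the origin.

No Fusobacterium replication functions are explicitly labelled. The remaining annotations are a short fragment resembling the YoeB toxin of a toxin–antitoxin system and an ARRPOF RNA motif. These may mark sequence from a native fusobacterial plasmid that supports maintenance in the target host, but that is an inference and the record does not say so.

The plasmid serves as a fluorescent reporter and labelling tool within a genetic toolkit for F. nucleatum. Uses consistent with the record include visualizing cells and benchmarking expression from the vector series.
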