Addgene plasmid #187843: pVoPo-mNG
Purpose: Constitutive mNeonGreen-expression vector for Fusobacterium nucleatum
Depositing lab: Jörg Vogel. Depositing organization: Helmholtz-Zentrum fuer Infektionsforschung (HZI). Publication: Expanding the genetic toolkit helps dissect a global stress response in the early-branching species Fusobacterium nucleatum. Ponath F, Zhu Y, Cosi V, Vogel J. Proc Natl Acad Sci U S A. 2022 Oct 4;119(40):e2201460119. doi: 10.1073/pnas.2201460119. Epub 2022 Sep 26. PubMed 36161895.
Backbone
  Vector backbone: pVoPo-00
  Backbone size w/o insert (bp): 3600
  Vector type: Bacterial Expression
Growth in bacteria
  Bacterial resistance: Chloramphenicol, 25 μg/mL
  Growth temperature: 37°C
  Growth strain: DH5alpha
  Copy number: Unknown
Gene/Insert
  Gene/Insert name: mNeonGreen (alt name: mNeonGreen codon optimized for F. nucleatum)
  Species: Synthetic
  Insert size (bp): 711
Terms and licenses: Academic/Nonprofit Terms; Industry Terms: Not Available to Industry
How to cite: pVoPo-mNG was a gift from Jörg Vogel (Addgene plasmid # 187843 ; http://n2t.net/addgene:187843 ; RRID:Addgene_187843)
